LOCUS       Exported 6753 bp ds-DNA circular SYN 13-MAY-2021
DEFINITION  encodes pAAV soma targeted NovArch.
ACCESSION   .
VERSION     .
KEYWORDS    MPC027: pAAV-CAG-FLEX-sNovArch-PP-Citrine_KV2.1TS-ER2 (soma ta...
SOURCE      synthetic DNA construct
  ORGANISM  synthetic DNA construct
REFERENCE   1 (bases 1 to 6753)
  AUTHORS   Chien MP, Brinks D, Testa-Silva G, Tian H, Phil Brooks F 3rd, Adam
            Y, Bloxham W, Gmeiner B, Kheifets S, Cohen AE
  TITLE     Photoactivated voltage imaging in tissue with an
            archaerhodopsin-derived reporter.
  JOURNAL   Sci Adv. 2021 May 5;7(19). pii: 7/19/eabe3216. doi:
            10.1126/sciadv.abe3216. Print 2021 May.
  PUBMED    33952514
REFERENCE   2 (bases 1 to 6753)
  AUTHORS   .
  TITLE     Direct Submission
  JOURNAL   Exported May 13, 2021 from SnapGene Server 1.1.58
            http://www.snapgene.com
FEATURES             Location/Qualifiers
     source          1..6753
                     /organism="synthetic DNA construct"
                     /mol_type="other DNA"
     repeat_region   1..130
                     /label=AAV2 ITR
     promoter        441..718
                     /label=chicken beta-actin promoter
     primer_bind     997..1019
                     /label=pCAGGS-5
                     /note="Chimeric intron in CAG promoter, forward primer"
     primer_bind     1081..1100
                     /label=pCAG-F
                     /note="Rabbit beta-globin intron, for pCAG plasmids,
                     forward primer"
     protein_bind    complement(1135..1168)
                     /label=lox2272
                     /bound_moiety="Cre recombinase"
                     /note="Cre-mediated recombination occurs in the 8-bp core
                     sequence (GGATACTT). lox2272 sites are compatible with each
                     other, but incompatible with loxP or loxN sites (Lee and
                     Saito, 1988)."
     protein_bind    complement(1231..1264)
                     /label=loxP
                     /bound_moiety="Cre recombinase"
                     /note="Cre-mediated recombination occurs in the 8-bp core
                     sequence (GCATACAT)."
     CDS             complement(1517..2230)
                     /codon_start=1
                     /product="enhanced variant of YFP (Heikal et al., 2001)"
                     /label=Citrine
                     /note="mammalian codon-optimized"
                     /translation="VSKGEELFTGVVPILVELDGDVNGHKFSVSGEGEGDATYGKLTLK
                     FICTTGKLPVPWPTLVTTFGYGLMCFARYPDHMKQHDFFKSAMPEGYVQERTIFFKDDG
                     NYKTRAEVKFEGDTLVNRIELKGIDFKEDGNILGHKLEYNYNSHNVYIMADKQKNGIKV
                     NFKIRHNIEDGSVQLADHYQQNTPIGDGPVLLPDNHYLSYQSALSKDPNEKRDHMVLLE
                     FVTAAGITLGMDELYK"
     primer_bind     complement(1559..1580)
                     /label=EGFP-C
                     /note="EGFP, forward primer"
     primer_bind     1908..1927
                     /label=EXFP-R
                     /note="For distinguishing EGFP variants, reverse primer"
     primer_bind     2167..2188
                     /label=EGFP-N
                     /note="EGFP, reverse primer"
     CDS             complement(2237..2995)
                     /codon_start=1
                     /product="achaerhodopsin-3 (Arch) derivative with improved
                     voltage sensitivity (Hochbaum et al., 2014)"
                     /label=QuasAr2
                     /translation="MVSIALQAGYDLLGDGRPETLWLGIGTLLMLIGTFYFLVRGWGVT
                     DKDAREYYAVTILASGIASAAYLSMFFGIGLTEVSVGGEMLDIYYARYAQWLFTTPLLL
                     LHLALLAKVDRVTIGTLVGVDALMIVTGLIGALSHTAIARYSWWLFSTICMIVVLYVLA
                     TSLRSAARERGPEVASTFNTLTALVLVLWTAYPILWIIGTEGAGVIGLGTETLLFMVLD
                     VTAKVGFGFILLRSRAILGDTEAPEPSAGAD"
     regulatory      2992..3001
                     /regulatory_class="other"
                     /note="vertebrate consensus sequence for strong initiation
                     of translation (Kozak, 1987)"
     protein_bind    3018..3051
                     /label=lox2272
                     /bound_moiety="Cre recombinase"
                     /note="Cre-mediated recombination occurs in the 8-bp core
                     sequence (GGATACTT). lox2272 sites are compatible with each
                     other, but incompatible with loxP or loxN sites (Lee and
                     Saito, 1988)."
     protein_bind    3122..3155
                     /label=loxP
                     /bound_moiety="Cre recombinase"
                     /note="Cre-mediated recombination occurs in the 8-bp core
                     sequence (GCATACAT)."
     misc_feature    3197..3785
                     /label=WPRE
                     /note="woodchuck hepatitis virus posttranscriptional
                     regulatory element"
     primer_bind     complement(3250..3270)
                     /label=WPRE-R
                     /note="WPRE, reverse primer"
     CDS             complement(3668..3679)
                     /codon_start=1
                     /product="Factor Xa recognition and cleavage site"
                     /label=Factor Xa site
                     /translation="IEGR"
     polyA_signal    3828..3949
                     /label=SV40 poly(A) signal
                     /note="SV40 polyadenylation signal"
     primer_bind     complement(3839..3858)
                     /label=EBV-rev
                     /note="SV40 polyA terminator, reverse primer"
     primer_bind     3893..3912
                     /label=SV40pA-R
                     /note="SV40 polyA, reverse primer"
     repeat_region   4111..4240
                     /label=AAV2 ITR
     primer_bind     complement(4306..4323)
                     /label=L4440
                     /note="L4440 vector, forward primer"
     rep_origin      complement(4477..5065)
                     /direction=LEFT
                     /label=ori
                     /note="high-copy-number ColE1/pMB1/pBR322/pUC origin of
                     replication"
     primer_bind     complement(4557..4576)
                     /label=pBR322ori-F
                     /note="pBR322 origin, forward primer"
     CDS             complement(5236..6096)
                     /codon_start=1
                     /gene="bla"
                     /product="beta-lactamase"
                     /label=AmpR
                     /note="confers resistance to ampicillin, carbenicillin, and
                     related antibiotics"
                     /translation="MSIQHFRVALIPFFAAFCLPVFAHPETLVKVKDAEDQLGARVGYI
                     ELDLNSGKILESFRPEERFPMMSTFKVLLCGAVLSRIDAGQEQLGRRIHYSQNDLVEYS
                     PVTEKHLTDGMTVRELCSAAITMSDNTAANLLLTTIGGPKELTAFLHNMGDHVTRLDRW
                     EPELNEAIPNDERDTTMPVAMATTLRKLLTGELLTLASRQQLIDWMEADKVAGPLLRSA
                     LPAGWFIADKSGAGERGSRGIIAALGPDGKPSRIVVIYTTGSQATMDERNRQIAEIGAS
                     LIKHW"
     primer_bind     5859..5878
                     /label=Amp-R
                     /note="Ampicillin resistance gene, reverse primer"
     promoter        complement(6097..6201)
                     /gene="bla"
                     /label=AmpR promoter
     rep_origin      complement(6227..6682)
                     /direction=LEFT
                     /label=f1 ori
                     /note="f1 bacteriophage origin of replication; arrow
                     indicates direction of (+) strand synthesis"
     primer_bind     complement(6364..6385)
                     /label=F1ori-F
                     /note="F1 origin, forward primer"
     primer_bind     6576..6595
                     /label=F1ori-R
                     /note="F1 origin, reverse primer"
ORIGIN
        1 ctgcgcgctc gctcgctcac tgaggccgcc cgggcaaagc ccgggcgtcg ggcgaccttt
       61 ggtcgcccgg cctcagtgag cgagcgagcg cgcagagagg gagtggccaa ctccatcact
      121 aggggttcct tgtagttaat gattaacccg ccatgctact tatctacgta gccatgctct
      181 aggaagagta ccattgacgt caataatgac gtatgttccc atagtaacgc caatagggac
      241 tttccattga cgtcaatggg tggagtattt acggtaaact gcccacttgg cagtacatca
      301 agtgtatcat atgccaagta cgccccctat tgacgtcaat gacggtaaat ggcccgcctg
      361 gcattatgcc cagtacatga ccttatggga ctttcctact tggcagtaca tctacgtatt
      421 agtcatcgct attaccatgg tcgaggtgag ccccacgttc tgcttcactc tccccatctc
      481 ccccccctcc ccacccccaa ttttgtattt atttattttt taattatttt gtgcagcgat
      541 gggggcgggg gggggggggg ggcgcgcgcc gggggggggg gggggggggg gggggggggg
      601 gggggcgagg cggagaggtg cggcggcagc caatcagagc ggcgcgctcc gaaagtttcc
      661 ttttatggcg aggcggcggc ggcggcggcc ctataaaaag cgaagcgcgc ggcgggcggg
      721 agtcgctgcg cgctgccttc gccccgtgcc ccgctccgcc gccgcctcgc gccgcccgcc
      781 ccggctctga ctgaccgcgt tactcccaca ggtgagcggg cgggacggcc cttctcctcc
      841 gggctgtaat tagcgcttgg tttaatgacg gcttgtttct tttctgtggc tgcgtgaaag
      901 ccttgagggg ctccgggagg gccctttgtg cggggggagc ggctcggggc tgtccgcggg
      961 gggacggctg ccttcggggg ggacggggca gggcggggtt cggcttctgg cgtgtgaccg
     1021 gcggctctag agcctctgct aaccatgttc atgccttctt ctttttccta cagctcctgg
     1081 gcaacgtgct ggttattgtg ctgtctcatc attttggcaa agaattggat ccccataact
     1141 tcgtataaag tatcctatac gaagttatat caaaatagga agaccaatgc ttcaccatcg
     1201 acccgaattg ccaagcatca ccatcgaccc ataacttcgt ataatgtatg ctatacgaag
     1261 ttatactagg gatcccccct cgagttttac ttgtacatta cacttcattc tcataacaaa
     1321 agaatctggt ggcttcaggg aagtccgtgg cacagctgat gaagctgtca atgctggaca
     1381 tgctccgcat gtcgatgacg ccctccgtgc gtgcgggcag aggggccacg gggctgggca
     1441 tgctgctcat ctccagctcc tctggaggct tgctctgcgg ggccatctcc ttggtgttga
     1501 ggatgggctg ggactgcttg tacagctcgt ccatgccgag agtgatcccg gcggcggtca
     1561 cgaactccag caggaccatg tgatcgcgct tctcgttggg gtctttgctc agggcggact
     1621 ggtagctcag gtagtggttg tcgggcagca gcacggggcc gtcgccgatg ggggtgttct
     1681 gctggtagtg gtcggcgagc tgcacgctgc cgtcctcgat gttgtggcgg atcttgaagt
     1741 tcaccttgat gccgttcttc tgcttgtcgg ccatgatata gacgttgtgg ctgttgtagt
     1801 tgtactccag cttgtgcccc aggatgttgc cgtcctcctt gaagtcgatg cccttcagct
     1861 cgatgcggtt caccagggtg tcgccctcga acttcacctc ggcgcgggtc ttgtagttgc
     1921 cgtcgtcctt gaagaagatg gtgcgctcct ggacgtagcc ttcgggcatg gcggacttga
     1981 agaagtcgtg ctgcttcatg tggtcggggt agcgggcgaa gcacatcagg ccgtagccga
     2041 aggtggtcac gagggtgggc cagggcacgg gcagcttgcc ggtggtgcag atgaacttca
     2101 gggtcagctt gccgtaggtg gcatcgccct cgccctcgcc ggacacgctg aacttgtggc
     2161 cgtttacgtc gccgtccagc tcgaccagga tgggcaccac cccggtgaac agctcctcgc
     2221 ccttgctcac cggaggatcg gcaccggcac tgggttctgg tgcctcggtg tcgcccagaa
     2281 tagcccggga tctcaacagg ataaagccaa agccgacctt ggcagtcacg tccaacacca
     2341 taaacagcag agtttcggtg cccaggccta tcacgccagc gccctcagtg cctatgatcc
     2401 acaggatagg gtaagcggtc cacagcacca agaccagagc tgtcagggtg ttaaaggtag
     2461 atgccacctc ggggccccgc tcccttgcag cagatcgcag ggatgtagcc agaacataga
     2521 gcaccactat catgcaaatt gtagagaaca accaccaact gtatctggct atggccgtgt
     2581 ggctcaaggc tccgatgagg ccagtgacga tcatcagggc gtccacaccc accagggtgc
     2641 cgatggtcac ccgatccacc ttagcgagaa gggccaggtg cagcagcaga agtggggtgg
     2701 taaacagcca ctgggcgtac ctggcataat agatatccaa catttcgccc ccgacggaca
     2761 cctcagtaag cccgatacca aagaacatag acagatatgc ggcggatgcg attccggagg
     2821 ccaggatagt cacagcgtaa tattcccggg catccttatc ggtgactccc catccgcgga
     2881 ccagaaagta gaaggttcca atcagcatca gcagagtgcc gatgcccagc cacagggttt
     2941 caggtctgcc gtcacccagt aggtcgtaac cagcctgcag agcgatactt accatggtgg
     3001 cggtaccgaa ttctagtata acttcgtata ggatacttta tacgaagtta tcattgggat
     3061 tcttcctatt ttgatccaag catcaccatc gaccctctag tccagatctc accatcgacc
     3121 cataacttcg tatagcatac attatacgaa gttatgtccc tcgaagaggt tcgaattcga
     3181 tatcaagctt atcgataatc aacctctgga ttacaaaatt tgtgaaagat tgactggtat
     3241 tcttaactat gttgctcctt ttacgctatg tggatacgct gctttaatgc ctttgtatca
     3301 tgctattgct tcccgtatgg ctttcatttt ctcctccttg tataaatcct ggttgctgtc
     3361 tctttatgag gagttgtggc ccgttgtcag gcaacgtggc gtggtgtgca ctgtgtttgc
     3421 tgacgcaacc cccactggtt ggggcattgc caccacctgt cagctccttt ccgggacttt
     3481 cgctttcccc ctccctattg ccacggcgga actcatcgcc gcctgccttg cccgctgctg
     3541 gacaggggct cggctgttgg gcactgacaa ttccgtggtg ttgtcgggga aatcatcgtc
     3601 ctttccttgg ctgctcgcct gtgttgccac ctggattctg cgcgggacgt ccttctgcta
     3661 cgtcccttcg gccctcaatc cagcggacct tccttcccgc ggcctgctgc cggctctgcg
     3721 gcctcttccg cgtcttcgcc ttcgccctca gacgagtcgg atctcccttt gggccgcctc
     3781 cccgcatcga taccgtcgac ccgggcggcc gcttcgagca gacatgataa gatacattga
     3841 tgagtttgga caaaccacaa ctagaatgca gtgaaaaaaa tgctttattt gtgaaatttg
     3901 tgatgctatt gctttatttg taaccattat aagctgcaat aaacaagtta acaacaacaa
     3961 ttgcattcat tttatgtttc aggttcaggg ggagatgtgg gaggtttttt aaagcaagta
     4021 aaacctctac aaatgtggta aaatcgataa ggatcttcct agagcatggc tacgtagata
     4081 agtagcatgg cgggttaatc attaactaca aggaacccct agtgatggag ttggccactc
     4141 cctctctgcg cgctcgctcg ctcactgagg ccgggcgacc aaaggtcgcc cgacgcccgg
     4201 gctttgcccg ggcggcctca gtgagcgagc gagcgcgcag ctgcattaat gaatcggcca
     4261 acgcgcgggg agaggcggtt tgcgtattgg gcgctcttcc gcttcctcgc tcactgactc
     4321 gctgcgctcg gtcgttcggc tgcggcgagc ggtatcagct cactcaaagg cggtaatacg
     4381 gttatccaca gaatcagggg ataacgcagg aaagaacatg tgagcaaaag gccagcaaaa
     4441 ggccaggaac cgtaaaaagg ccgcgttgct ggcgtttttc cataggctcc gcccccctga
     4501 cgagcatcac aaaaatcgac gctcaagtca gaggtggcga aacccgacag gactataaag
     4561 ataccaggcg tttccccctg gaagctccct cgtgcgctct cctgttccga ccctgccgct
     4621 taccggatac ctgtccgcct ttctcccttc gggaagcgtg gcgctttctc atagctcacg
     4681 ctgtaggtat ctcagttcgg tgtaggtcgt tcgctccaag ctgggctgtg tgcacgaacc
     4741 ccccgttcag cccgaccgct gcgccttatc cggtaactat cgtcttgagt ccaacccggt
     4801 aagacacgac ttatcgccac tggcagcagc cactggtaac aggattagca gagcgaggta
     4861 tgtaggcggt gctacagagt tcttgaagtg gtggcctaac tacggctaca ctagaagaac
     4921 agtatttggt atctgcgctc tgctgaagcc agttaccttc ggaaaaagag ttggtagctc
     4981 ttgatccggc aaacaaacca ccgctggtag cggtggtttt tttgtttgca agcagcagat
     5041 tacgcgcaga aaaaaaggat ctcaagaaga tcctttgatc ttttctacgg ggtctgacgc
     5101 tcagtggaac gaaaactcac gttaagggat tttggtcatg agattatcaa aaaggatctt
     5161 cacctagatc cttttaaatt aaaaatgaag ttttaaatca atctaaagta tatatgagta
     5221 aacttggtct gacagttacc aatgcttaat cagtgaggca cctatctcag cgatctgtct
     5281 atttcgttca tccatagttg cctgactccc cgtcgtgtag ataactacga tacgggaggg
     5341 cttaccatct ggccccagtg ctgcaatgat accgcgagac ccacgctcac cggctccaga
     5401 tttatcagca ataaaccagc cagccggaag ggccgagcgc agaagtggtc ctgcaacttt
     5461 atccgcctcc atccagtcta ttaattgttg ccgggaagct agagtaagta gttcgccagt
     5521 taatagtttg cgcaacgttg ttgccattgc tacaggcatc gtggtgtcac gctcgtcgtt
     5581 tggtatggct tcattcagct ccggttccca acgatcaagg cgagttacat gatcccccat
     5641 gttgtgcaaa aaagcggtta gctccttcgg tcctccgatc gttgtcagaa gtaagttggc
     5701 cgcagtgtta tcactcatgg ttatggcagc actgcataat tctcttactg tcatgccatc
     5761 cgtaagatgc ttttctgtga ctggtgagta ctcaaccaag tcattctgag aatagtgtat
     5821 gcggcgaccg agttgctctt gcccggcgtc aatacgggat aataccgcgc cacatagcag
     5881 aactttaaaa gtgctcatca ttggaaaacg ttcttcgggg cgaaaactct caaggatctt
     5941 accgctgttg agatccagtt cgatgtaacc cactcgtgca cccaactgat cttcagcatc
     6001 ttttactttc accagcgttt ctgggtgagc aaaaacagga aggcaaaatg ccgcaaaaaa
     6061 gggaataagg gcgacacgga aatgttgaat actcatactc ttcctttttc aatattattg
     6121 aagcatttat cagggttatt gtctcatgag cggatacata tttgaatgta tttagaaaaa
     6181 taaacaaata ggggttccgc gcacatttcc ccgaaaagtg ccacctaaat tgtaagcgtt
     6241 aatattttgt taaaattcgc gttaaatttt tgttaaatca gctcattttt taaccaatag
     6301 gccgaaatcg gcaaaatccc ttataaatca aaagaataga ccgagatagg gttgagtgtt
     6361 gttccagttt ggaacaagag tccactatta aagaacgtgg actccaacgt caaaggnnnn
     6421 nnnnnnnnnn nnnnnnnnnn nnnnnnnnnn nnnnnnnnnn nnnnntnnnn nnnnnnnnnn
     6481 nnnnnnnnnn nnnnnnnnnn nnnnnnnnnn nnnnnnnnnn nnnnnnnnnn nnnnnnnnnn
     6541 nnnnnnnnnn nnnnnnngnn nnnnnnnnnn nnnnnnnnnn nnnnnnnnnn nnnnnnnnnn
     6601 nnnnnnnnnn nnnnnnnnnn nnnnnnnnnn nnnnnnnnnn nnnnnnnnnn nnnnnnnnnn
     6661 nnnnnnnnnn nnnnnnnnnn nncccattcg ccattcaggc tgcgcaactg ttgggaaggg
     6721 cgatcggtgc gggcctcttc gctattacgc cag
//
