>Addgene plasmid #153196 | MPC027: pAAV-CAG-FLEX-sNovArch-PP-Citrine_KV2.1TS-ER2 (soma targeting) | depositor full sequence | sequence record 296587 | MPC027: pAAV-CAG-FLEX-sNovArch-PP-Citrine_KV2.1TS-ER2 (soma targeting) sequence 6756 bps
CTTCCGCTTCCTCGCTCACTGACTCGCTGCGCTCGGTCGTTCGGCTGCGGCGAGCGGTATCAGCTCACTC
AAAGGCGGTAATACGGTTATCCACAGAATCAGGGGATAACGCAGGAAAGAACATGTGAGCAAAAGGCCAG
CAAAAGGCCAGGAACCGTAAAAAGGCCGCGTTGCTGGCGTTTTTCCATAGGCTCCGCCCCCCTGACGAGC
ATCACAAAAATCGACGCTCAAGTCAGAGGTGGCGAAACCCGACAGGACTATAAAGATACCAGGCGTTTCC
CCCTGGAAGCTCCCTCGTGCGCTCTCCTGTTCCGACCCTGCCGCTTACCGGATACCTGTCCGCCTTTCTC
CCTTCGGGAAGCGTGGCGCTTTCTCATAGCTCACGCTGTAGGTATCTCAGTTCGGTGTAGGTCGTTCGCT
CCAAGCTGGGCTGTGTGCACGAACCCCCCGTTCAGCCCGACCGCTGCGCCTTATCCGGTAACTATCGTCT
TGAGTCCAACCCGGTAAGACACGACTTATCGCCACTGGCAGCAGCCACTGGTAACAGGATTAGCAGAGCG
AGGTATGTAGGCGGTGCTACAGAGTTCTTGAAGTGGTGGCCTAACTACGGCTACACTAGAAGAACAGTAT
TTGGTATCTGCGCTCTGCTGAAGCCAGTTACCTTCGGAAAAAGAGTTGGTAGCTCTTGATCCGGCAAACA
AACCACCGCTGGTAGCGGTGGTTTTTTTGTTTGCAAGCAGCAGATTACGCGCAGAAAAAAAGGATCTCAA
GAAGATCCTTTGATCTTTTCTACGGGGTCTGACGCTCAGTGGAACGAAAACTCACGTTAAGGGATTTTGG
TCATGAGATTATCAAAAAGGATCTTCACCTAGATCCTTTTAAATTAAAAATGAAGTTTTAAATCAATCTA
AAGTATATATGAGTAAACTTGGTCTGACAGTTACCAATGCTTAATCAGTGAGGCACCTATCTCAGCGATC
TGTCTATTTCGTTCATCCATAGTTGCCTGACTCCCCGTCGTGTAGATAACTACGATACGGGAGGGCTTAC
CATCTGGCCCCAGTGCTGCAATGATACCGCGAGACCCACGCTCACCGGCTCCAGATTTATCAGCAATAAA
CCAGCCAGCCGGAAGGGCCGAGCGCAGAAGTGGTCCTGCAACTTTATCCGCCTCCATCCAGTCTATTAAT
TGTTGCCGGGAAGCTAGAGTAAGTAGTTCGCCAGTTAATAGTTTGCGCAACGTTGTTGCCATTGCTACAG
GCATCGTGGTGTCACGCTCGTCGTTTGGTATGGCTTCATTCAGCTCCGGTTCCCAACGATCAAGGCGAGT
TACATGATCCCCCATGTTGTGCAAAAAAGCGGTTAGCTCCTTCGGTCCTCCGATCGTTGTCAGAAGTAAG
TTGGCCGCAGTGTTATCACTCATGGTTATGGCAGCACTGCATAATTCTCTTACTGTCATGCCATCCGTAA
GATGCTTTTCTGTGACTGGTGAGTACTCAACCAAGTCATTCTGAGAATAGTGTATGCGGCGACCGAGTTG
CTCTTGCCCGGCGTCAATACGGGATAATACCGCGCCACATAGCAGAACTTTAAAAGTGCTCATCATTGGA
AAACGTTCTTCGGGGCGAAAACTCTCAAGGATCTTACCGCTGTTGAGATCCAGTTCGATGTAACCCACTC
GTGCACCCAACTGATCTTCAGCATCTTTTACTTTCACCAGCGTTTCTGGGTGAGCAAAAACAGGAAGGCA
AAATGCCGCAAAAAAGGGAATAAGGGCGACACGGAAATGTTGAATACTCATACTCTTCCTTTTTCAATAT
TATTGAAGCATTTATCAGGGTTATTGTCTCATGAGCGGATACATATTTGAATGTATTTAGAAAAATAAAC
AAATAGGGGTTCCGCGCACATTTCCCCGAAAAGTGCCACCTAAATTGTAAGCGTTAATATTTTGTTAAAA
TTCGCGTTAAATTTTTGTTAAATCAGCTCATTTTTTAACCAATAGGCCGAAATCGGCAAAATCCCTTATA
AATCAAAAGAATAGACCGAGATAGGGTTGAGTGTTGTTCCAGTTTGGAACAAGAGTCCACTATTAAAGAA
CGTGGACTCCAACGTCAAAGG
[49 nt withheld, positions 2122-2170]
T
[91 nt withheld, positions 2172-2262]
G
[124 nt withheld, positions 2264-2387]
CCCATTCGCCATTCAGGCTGCGCAACTGTTGGGAAGGGCGATCGGTGCGGGCCTCTTCGCTATTACGCCA
GCTGCGCGCTCGCTCGCTCACTGAGGCCGCCCGGGCAAAGCCCGGGCGTCGGGCGACCTTTGGTCGCCCG
GCCTCAGTGAGCGAGCGAGCGCGCAGAGAGGGAGTGGCCAACTCCATCACTAGGGGTTCCTTGTAGTTAA
TGATTAACCCGCCATGCTACTTATCTACGTAGCCATGCTCTAGGAAGATCGTACCATTGACGTCAATAAT
GACGTATGTTCCCATAGTAACGCCAATAGGGACTTTCCATTGACGTCAATGGGTGGAGTATTTACGGTAA
ACTGCCCACTTGGCAGTACATCAAGTGTATCATATGCCAAGTACGCCCCCTATTGACGTCAATGACGGTA
AATGGCCCGCCTGGCATTATGCCCAGTACATGACCTTATGGGACTTTCCTACTTGGCAGTACATCTACGT
ATTAGTCATCGCTATTACCATGGTCGAGGTGAGCCCCACGTTCTGCTTCACTCTCCCCATCTCCCCCCCC
TCCCCACCCCCAATTTTGTATTTATTTATTTTTTAATTATTTTGTGCAGCGATGGGGGCGGGGGGGGGGG
GGGGGCGCGCGCCAGGCGGGGCGGGGCGGGGCGAGGGGCGGGGCGGGGCGAGGCGGAGAGGTGCGGCGGC
AGCCAATCAGAGCGGCGCGCTCCGAAAGTTTCCTTTTATGGCGAGGCGGCGGCGGCGGCGGCCCTATAAA
AAGCGAAGCGCGCGGCGGGCGGGAGTCGCTGCGACGCTGCCTTCGCCCCGTGCCCCGCTCCGCCGCCGCC
TCGCGCCGCCCGCCCCGGCTCTGACTGACCGCGTTACTCCCACAGGTGAGCGGGCGGGACGGCCCTTCTC
CTCCGGGCTGTAATTAGCGCTTGGTTTAATGACGGCTTGTTTCTTTTCTGTGGCTGCGTGAAAGCCTTGA
GGGGCTCCGGGAGGGCCCTTTGTGCGGGGGGAGCGGCTCGGGGCTGTCCGCGGGGGGACGGCTGCCTTCG
GGGGGGACGGGGCAGGGCGGGGTTCGGCTTCTGGCGTGTGACCGGCGGCTCTAGAGCCTCTGCTAACCAT
GTTCATGCCTTCTTCTTTTTCCTACAGCTCCTGGGCAACGTGCTGGTTATTGTGCTGTCTCATCATTTTG
GCAAAGAATTGGATCCCCATAACTTCGTATAAAGTATCCTATACGAAGTTATATCAAAATAGGAAGACCA
ATGCTTCACCATCGACCCGAATTGCCAAGCATCACCATCGACCCATAACTTCGTATAATGTATGCTATAC
GAAGTTATACTAGGGATCCCCCCTCGAGTTTTACTTGTACATTACACTTCATTCTCATAACAAAAGAATC
TGGTGGCTTCAGGGAAGTCCGTGGCACAGCTGATGAAGCTGTCAATGCTGGACATGCTCCGCATGTCGAT
GACGCCCTCCGTGCGTGCGGGCAGAGGGGCCACGGGGCTGGGCATGCTGCTCATCTCCAGCTCCTCTGGA
GGCTTGCTCTGCGGGGCCATCTCCTTGGTGTTGAGGATGGGCTGGGACTGCTTGTACAGCTCGTCCATGC
CGAGAGTGATCCCGGCGGCGGTCACGAACTCCAGCAGGACCATGTGATCGCGCTTCTCGTTGGGGTCTTT
GCTCAGGGCGGACTGGTAGCTCAGGTAGTGGTTGTCGGGCAGCAGCACGGGGCCGTCGCCGATGGGGGTG
TTCTGCTGGTAGTGGTCGGCGAGCTGCACGCTGCCGTCCTCGATGTTGTGGCGGATCTTGAAGTTCACCT
TGATGCCGTTCTTCTGCTTGTCGGCCATGATATAGACGTTGTGGCTGTTGTAGTTGTACTCCAGCTTGTG
CCCCAGGATGTTGCCGTCCTCCTTGAAGTCGATGCCCTTCAGCTCGATGCGGTTCACCAGGGTGTCGCCC
TCGAACTTCACCTCGGCGCGGGTCTTGTAGTTGCCGTCGTCCTTGAAGAAGATGGTGCGCTCCTGGACGT
AGCCTTCGGGCATGGCGGACTTGAAGAAGTCGTGCTGCTTCATGTGGTCGGGGTAGCGGGCGAAGCACAT
CAGGCCGTAGCCGAAGGTGGTCACGAGGGTGGGCCAGGGCACGGGCAGCTTGCCGGTGGTGCAGATGAAC
TTCAGGGTCAGCTTGCCGTAGGTGGCATCGCCCTCGCCCTCGCCGGACACGCTGAACTTGTGGCCGTTTA
CGTCGCCGTCCAGCTCGACCAGGATGGGCACCACCCCGGTGAACAGCTCCTCGCCCTTGCTCACCGGAGG
ATCGGCACCGGCACTGGGTTCTGGTGCCTCGGTGTCGCCCAGAATAGCCCGGGATCTCAACAGGATAAAG
CCAAAGCCGACCTTGGCAGTCACGTCCAACACCATAAACAGCAGAGTTTCGGTGCCCAGGCCTATCACGC
CAGCGCCCTCAGTGCCTATGATCCACAGGATAGGGTAAGCGGTCCACAGCACCAAGACCAGAGCTGTCAG
GGTGTTAAAGGTAGATGCCACCTCGGGGCCCCGCTCCCTTGCAGCAGATCGCAGGGATGTAGCCAGAACA
TAGAGCACCACTATCATGCAAATTGTAGAGAACAACCACCAACTGTATCTGGCTATGGCCGTGTGGCTCA
AGGCTCCGATGAGGCCAGTGACGATCATCAGGGCGTCCACACCCACCAGGGTGCCGATGGTCACCCGATC
CACCTTAGCGAGAAGGGCCAGGTGCAGCAGCAGAAGTGGGGTGGTAAACAGCCACTGGGCGTACCTGGCA
TAATAGATATCCAACATTTCGCCCCCGACGGACACCTCAGTAAGCCCGATACCAAAGAACATAGACAGAT
ATGCGGCGGATGCGATTCCGGAGGCCAGGATAGTCACAGCGTAATATTCCCGGGCATCCTTATCGGTGAC
TCCCCATCCGCGGACCAGAAAGTAGAAGGTTCCAATCAGCATCAGCAGAGTGCCGATGCCCAGCCACAGG
GTTTCAGGTCTGCCGTCACCCAGTAGGTCGTAACCAGCCTGCAGAGCGATACTTACCATGGTGGCGGTAC
CGAATTCTAGTATAACTTCGTATAGGATACTTTATACGAAGTTATCATTGGGATTCTTCCTATTTTGATC
CAAGCATCACCATCGACCCTCTAGTCCAGATCTCACCATCGACCCATAACTTCGTATAGCATACATTATA
CGAAGTTATGTCCCTCGAAGAGGTTCGAATTCGATATCAAGCTTATCGATAATCAACCTCTGGATTACAA
AATTTGTGAAAGATTGACTGGTATTCTTAACTATGTTGCTCCTTTTACGCTATGTGGATACGCTGCTTTA
ATGCCTTTGTATCATGCTATTGCTTCCCGTATGGCTTTCATTTTCTCCTCCTTGTATAAATCCTGGTTGC
TGTCTCTTTATGAGGAGTTGTGGCCCGTTGTCAGGCAACGTGGCGTGGTGTGCACTGTGTTTGCTGACGC
AACCCCCACTGGTTGGGGCATTGCCACCACCTGTCAGCTCCTTTCCGGGACTTTCGCTTTCCCCCTCCCT
ATTGCCACGGCGGAACTCATCGCCGCCTGCCTTGCCCGCTGCTGGACAGGGGCTCGGCTGTTGGGCACTG
ACAATTCCGTGGTGTTGTCGGGGAAATCATCGTCCTTTCCTTGGCTGCTCGCCTGTGTTGCCACCTGGAT
TCTGCGCGGGACGTCCTTCTGCTACGTCCCTTCGGCCCTCAATCCAGCGGACCTTCCTTCCCGCGGCCTG
CTGCCGGCTCTGCGGCCTCTTCCGCGTCTTCGCCTTCGCCCTCAGACGAGTCGGATCTCCCTTTGGGCCG
CCTCCCCGCATCGATACCGTCGACCCGGGCGGCCGCTTCGAGCAGACATGATAAGATACATTGATGAGTT
TGGACAAACCACAACTAGAATGCAGTGAAAAAAATGCTTTATTTGTGAAATTTGTGATGCTATTGCTTTA
TTTGTAACCATTATAAGCTGCAATAAACAAGTTAACAACAACAATTGCATTCATTTTATGTTTCAGGTTC
AGGGGGAGATGTGGGAGGTTTTTTAAAGCAAGTAAAACCTCTACAAATGTGGTAAAATCGATAAGGATCT
TCCTAGAGCATGGCTACGTAGATAAGTAGCATGGCGGGTTAATCATTAACTACAAGGAACCCCTAGTGAT
GGAGTTGGCCACTCCCTCTCTGCGCGCTCGCTCGCTCACTGAGGCCGGGCGACCAAAGGTCGCCCGACGC
CCGGGCTTTGCCCGGGCGGCCTCAGTGAGCGAGCGAGCGCGCAGCTGCATTAATGAATCGGCCAACGCGC
GGGGAGAGGCGGTTTGCGTATTGGGCGCT
Features (pLannotate 1.2.2; 24 found; start..end, strand, type, name):
    182..770     -  rep_origin     ori: high-copy-number ColE1/pMB1/pBR322/pUC origin of replication
    941..1801    -  CDS            AmpR: β-lactamase; bla; confers resistance to ampicillin, carbenicillin, and related antibiotics
   1802..1906    -  promoter       AmpR promoter: bla
   1959..2387    -  rep_origin     f1 ori (sequence partly withheld): f1 bacteriophage origin of replication; arrow indicates direction of (+) strand synthesis
   2392..2461    -  CDS            lacZα (fragment): LacZα fragment of β-galactosidase; lacZ fragment
   2456..2588    -  repeat_region  AAV2 ITR (fragment): inverted terminal repeat of adeno-associated virus serotype 2 inverted
   2651..2899    +  enhancer       CMV enhancer (fragment): human cytomegalovirus immediate early enhancer
   2901..3178    +  promoter       chicken β-actin promoter: No description available
   3179..3315    +  intron         hybrid intron (fragment): hybrid between chicken β-actin (CBA) and minute virus of mice (MMV) introns (Gray et al., 2011)
   3404..3534    +  intron         chimeric intron (fragment): chimera between introns from chicken β-actin and rabbit β-globin
   3532..3597    +  CDS            HBB (fragment): HBB_LEPEU - Experimental evidence at protein level: Swiss-Prot protein existence level 1. Involved in oxygen transport from the lung to the various peripheral tissues. From Lepus europaeus (European hare).
   3596..3629    -  protein_bind   lox2272: Cre-mediated recombination occurs in the 8-bp core sequence (GGATACTT). lox2272 sites are compatible with each other, but incompatible with loxP or loxN sites (Lee and Saito, 1988). Cre recombinase
   3692..3725    -  protein_bind   loxP: Cre-mediated recombination occurs in the 8-bp core sequence (GCATACAT). Cre recombinase
   3783..3977    -  CDS            Kcnb1 (fragment): KCNB1_RAT - Experimental evidence at protein level: Swiss-Prot protein existence level 1. Voltage-gated potassium channel that mediates transmembrane potassium transport in excitable membranes, primarily in the brain, but also in the pancreas and cardiovascular system. Contributes to the regulation of the action potential (AP) repolarization, duration and frequency of repetitive AP firing in neurons, muscle cells and endocrine cells and plays a role in homeostatic attenuation of electrical excitability throughout the brain (PubMed:10024359, PubMed:10618149, PubMed:12451110, PubMed:17379638, Pu
   3978..4692    -  CDS            Citrine (fragment): enhanced variant of YFP (Heikal et al., 2001) mammalian codon-optimized
   4698..5456    -  CDS            QuasAr2: achaerhodopsin-3 (Arch) derivative with improved voltage sensitivity (Hochbaum et al., 2014)
   5479..5512    +  protein_bind   lox2272: Cre-mediated recombination occurs in the 8-bp core sequence (GGATACTT). lox2272 sites are compatible with each other, but incompatible with loxP or loxN sites (Lee and Saito, 1988). Cre recombinase
   5583..5616    +  protein_bind   loxP: Cre-mediated recombination occurs in the 8-bp core sequence (GCATACAT). Cre recombinase
   5634..5658    +  misc_feature   MCS (fragment): pBluescript multiple cloning site
   5658..6246    +  misc_feature   WPRE: woodchuck hepatitis virus posttranscriptional regulatory element
   6289..6410    -  polyA_signal   SV40 poly(A) signal: SV40 polyadenylation signal
   6433..6501    -  CDS            large T antigen (fragment): large T antigen from SV40 (simian virus 40)
   6572..6705    +  repeat_region  AAV2 ITR: inverted terminal repeat of adeno-associated virus serotype 2 inverted
   6699..6755    -  CDS            lacI (fragment): lac repressor; lacI; The lac repressor binds to the lac operator to inhibit transcription in E. coli. This inhibition can be relieved by adding lactose or isopropyl-β-D-thiogalactopyranoside (IPTG).
