[The description below was written by a language model from this plasmid's Addgene catalogue record, the feature table of its GenBank file and pLannotate feature annotations shown in this document.]
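Description:
MPC027: pAAV-CAG-FLEX-sNovArch-PP-Citrine_KV2.1TS-ER2 is an AAV transfer plasmid of about 6.75 kb for Cre-dependent mammalian expression of a soma-targeted form of NovArch, an archaerhodopsin-derived, photoactivated voltage reporter. The bacterial backbone carries a high-copy ColE1/pUC origin, an f1 origin and a beta-lactamase gene conferring ampicillin resistance. The expression cassette lies between two AAV2 inverted terminal repeats, which allow it to be packaged into recombinant AAV particles when replication and capsid functions are supplied separately.

Transcription is driven by the CAG promoter, annotated as a CMV enhancer fragment, the chicken beta-actin promoter and chimeric beta-actin/beta-globin intron sequences. Downstream, the coding sequence sits in inverted orientation between pairs of lox2272 and loxP sites arranged as a FLEX switch. Cre recombinase flips the cassette into the sense orientation and then excises one site of each pair, locking it in place, so expression is restricted to Cre-expressing cells. The open reading frame begins with a Kozak sequence and the rhodopsin. The annotation tools label this as QuasAr2, the closely related Arch-derived voltage indicator, rather than NovArch, which the catalogue entry describes. It is fused to Citrine, a yellow fluorescent protein that marks expression. Next comes a fragment of the rat Kv2.1 (Kcnb1) potassium channel, which matches the soma-targeting element in the name. The "ER2" in the name presumably denotes an ER export signal, but it is not separately annotated. A WPRE and an SV40 polyadenylation signal enhance and terminate the transcript.

The two sequence records differ by three bases in length and in their start coordinates, but show the same architecture. The construct is suited to voltage imaging in genetically defined neurons in tissue, with signal confined to cell bodies.
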