Addgene plasmid #153196: MPC027: pAAV-CAG-FLEX-sNovArch-PP-Citrine_KV2.1TS-ER2 (soma targeting)
Purpose: encodes pAAV soma targeted NovArch
Depositing lab: Adam Cohen. Depositing organization: Harvard University. Publication: Photoactivated voltage imaging in tissue with an archaerhodopsin-derived reporter. Chien MP, Brinks D, Testa-Silva G, Tian H, Phil Brooks F 3rd, Adam Y, Bloxham W, Gmeiner B, Kheifets S, Cohen AE. Sci Adv. 2021 May 5;7(19). pii: 7/19/eabe3216. doi: 10.1126/sciadv.abe3216. Print 2021 May. PubMed 33952514.
Backbone
  Vector backbone: CAG-FLEX
  Backbone size w/o insert (bp): 4969
  Total vector size (bp): 6756
  Vector type: Mammalian Expression, AAV
Growth in bacteria
  Bacterial resistance: Ampicillin, 100 μg/mL
  Growth temperature: 30°C
  Growth strain: NEB Stable
  Copy number: Unknown
Gene/Insert
  Gene/Insert name: sNovArch
  Species: Synthetic
  Insert size (bp): 1787
  Tag / fusion protein: citrine
Terms and licenses: Academic/Nonprofit Terms; Industry Terms: Not Available to Industry
How to cite: MPC027: pAAV-CAG-FLEX-sNovArch-PP-Citrine_KV2.1TS-ER2 (soma targeting) was a gift from Adam Cohen (Addgene plasmid # 153196 ; http://n2t.net/addgene:153196 ; RRID:Addgene_153196)
